>Addgene plasmid #112473 | pTFE3.1.0-gDNA | depositor full sequence | sequence record 211864 | Full Sequence
TAGAGCTAGAAATAGCAAGTTAAAATAAGGCTAGTCCGTTATCAACTTGAAAAAGTGGCACCGAGTCGGT
GCTTTTTTGTTTTAGAGCTAGAAATAGCAAGTTAAAATAAGGCTAGTCCGTTTTTAGCGCGTGCGCCAAT
TCTGCAGACAAATGGCTCTAGAGGTACCCGTTACATAACTTACGGTAAATGGCCCGCCTGGCTGACCGCC
CAACGACCCCCGCCCATTGACGTCAATAGTAACGCCAATAGGGACTTTCCATTGACGTCAATGGGTGGAG
TATTTACGGTAAACTGCCCACTTGGCAGTACATCAAGTGTATCATATGCCAAGTACGCCCCCTATTGACG
TCAATGACGGTAAATGGCCCGCCTGGCATTGTGCCCAGTACATGACCTTATGGGACTTTCCTACTTGGCA
GTACATCTACGTATTAGTCATCGCTATTACCATGGTCGAGGTGAGCCCCACGTTCTGCTTCACTCTCCCC
ATCTCCCCCCCCTCCCCACCCCCAATTTTGTATTTATTTATTTTTTAATTATTTTGTGCAGCGATGGGGG
CGGGGGGGGGGGGGGGGCGCGCGCCAGGCGGGGCGGGGCGGGGCGAGGGGCGGGGCGGGGCGAGGCGGAG
AGGTGCGGCGGCAGCCAATCAGAGCGGCGCGCTCCGAAAGTTTCCTTTTATGGCGAGGCGGCGGCGGCGG
CGGCCCTATAAAAAGCGAAGCGCGCGGCGGGCGGGAGTCGCTGCGACGCTGCCTTCGCCCCGTGCCCCGC
TCCGCCGCCGCCTCGCGCCGCCCGCCCCGGCTCTGACTGACCGCGTTACTCCCACAGGTGAGCGGGCGGG
ACGGCCCTTCTCCTCCGGGCTGTAATTAGCTGAGCAAGAGGTAAGGGTTTAAGGGATGGTTGGTTGGTGG
GGTATTAATGTTTAATTACCTGGAGCACCTGCCTGAAATCACTTTTTTTCAGGTTGGACCGGTGCCACCA
TGGACTATAAGGACCACGACGGAGACTACAAGGATCATGATATTGATTACAAAGACGATGACGATAAGAT
GGCCCCAAAGAAGAAGCGGAAGGTCGGTATCCACGGAGTCCCAGCAGCCGACAAGAAGTACAGCATCGGC
CTGGACATCGGCACCAACTCTGTGGGCTGGGCCGTGATCACCGACGAGTACAAGGTGCCCAGCAAGAAAT
TCAAGGTGCTGGGCAACACCGACCGGCACAGCATCAAGAAGAACCTGATCGGAGCCCTGCTGTTCGACAG
CGGCGAAACAGCCGAGGCCACCCGGCTGAAGAGAACCGCCAGAAGAAGATACACCAGACGGAAGAACCGG
ATCTGCTATCTGCAAGAGATCTTCAGCAACGAGATGGCCAAGGTGGACGACAGCTTCTTCCACAGACTGG
AAGAGTCCTTCCTGGTGGAAGAGGATAAGAAGCACGAGCGGCACCCCATCTTCGGCAACATCGTGGACGA
GGTGGCCTACCACGAGAAGTACCCCACCATCTACCACCTGAGAAAGAAACTGGTGGACAGCACCGACAAG
GCCGACCTGCGGCTGATCTATCTGGCCCTGGCCCACATGATCAAGTTCCGGGGCCACTTCCTGATCGAGG
GCGACCTGAACCCCGACAACAGCGACGTGGACAAGCTGTTCATCCAGCTGGTGCAGACCTACAACCAGCT
GTTCGAGGAAAACCCCATCAACGCCAGCGGCGTGGACGCCAAGGCCATCCTGTCTGCCAGACTGAGCAAG
AGCAGACGGCTGGAAAATCTGATCGCCCAGCTGCCCGGCGAGAAGAAGAATGGCCTGTTCGGAAACCTGA
TTGCCCTGAGCCTGGGCCTGACCCCCAACTTCAAGAGCAACTTCGACCTGGCCGAGGATGCCAAACTGCA
GCTGAGCAAGGACACCTACGACGACGACCTGGACAACCTGCTGGCCCAGATCGGCGACCAGTACGCCGAC
CTGTTTCTGGCCGCCAAGAACCTGTCCGACGCCATCCTGCTGAGCGACATCCTGAGAGTGAACACCGAGA
TCACCAAGGCCCCCCTGAGCGCCTCTATGATCAAGAGATACGACGAGCACCACCAGGACCTGACCCTGCT
GAAAGCTCTCGTGCGGCAGCAGCTGCCTGAGAAGTACAAAGAGATTTTCTTCGACCAGAGCAAGAACGGC
TACGCCGGCTACATTGACGGCGGAGCCAGCCAGGAAGAGTTCTACAAGTTCATCAAGCCCATCCTGGAAA
AGATGGACGGCACCGAGGAACTGCTCGTGAAGCTGAACAGAGAGGACCTGCTGCGGAAGCAGCGGACCTT
CGACAACGGCAGCATCCCCCACCAGATCCACCTGGGAGAGCTGCACGCCATTCTGCGGCGGCAGGAAGAT
TTTTACCCATTCCTGAAGGACAACCGGGAAAAGATCGAGAAGATCCTGACCTTCCGCATCCCCTACTACG
TGGGCCCTCTGGCCAGGGGAAACAGCAGATTCGCCTGGATGACCAGAAAGAGCGAGGAAACCATCACCCC
CTGGAACTTCGAGGAAGTGGTGGACAAGGGCGCTTCCGCCCAGAGCTTCATCGAGCGGATGACCAACTTC
GATAAGAACCTGCCCAACGAGAAGGTGCTGCCCAAGCACAGCCTGCTGTACGAGTACTTCACCGTGTATA
ACGAGCTGACCAAAGTGAAATACGTGACCGAGGGAATGAGAAAGCCCGCCTTCCTGAGCGGCGAGCAGAA
AAAGGCCATCGTGGACCTGCTGTTCAAGACCAACCGGAAAGTGACCGTGAAGCAGCTGAAAGAGGACTAC
TTCAAGAAAATCGAGTGCTTCGACTCCGTGGAAATCTCCGGCGTGGAAGATCGGTTCAACGCCTCCCTGG
GCACATACCACGATCTGCTGAAAATTATCAAGGACAAGGACTTCCTGGACAATGAGGAAAACGAGGACAT
TCTGGAAGATATCGTGCTGACCCTGACACTGTTTGAGGACAGAGAGATGATCGAGGAACGGCTGAAAACC
TATGCCCACCTGTTCGACGACAAAGTGATGAAGCAGCTGAAGCGGCGGAGATACACCGGCTGGGGCAGGC
TGAGCCGGAAGCTGATCAACGGCATCCGGGACAAGCAGTCCGGCAAGACAATCCTGGATTTCCTGAAGTC
CGACGGCTTCGCCAACAGAAACTTCATGCAGCTGATCCACGACGACAGCCTGACCTTTAAAGAGGACATC
CAGAAAGCCCAGGTGTCCGGCCAGGGCGATAGCCTGCACGAGCACATTGCCAATCTGGCCGGCAGCCCCG
CCATTAAGAAGGGCATCCTGCAGACAGTGAAGGTGGTGGACGAGCTCGTGAAAGTGATGGGCCGGCACAA
GCCCGAGAACATCGTGATCGAAATGGCCAGAGAGAACCAGACCACCCAGAAGGGACAGAAGAACAGCCGC
GAGAGAATGAAGCGGATCGAAGAGGGCATCAAAGAGCTGGGCAGCCAGATCCTGAAAGAACACCCCGTGG
AAAACACCCAGCTGCAGAACGAGAAGCTGTACCTGTACTACCTGCAGAATGGGCGGGATATGTACGTGGA
CCAGGAACTGGACATCAACCGGCTGTCCGACTACGATGTGGACCATATCGTGCCTCAGAGCTTTCTGAAG
GACGACTCCATCGACAACAAGGTGCTGACCAGAAGCGACAAGAACCGGGGCAAGAGCGACAACGTGCCCT
CCGAAGAGGTCGTGAAGAAGATGAAGAACTACTGGCGGCAGCTGCTGAACGCCAAGCTGATTACCCAGAG
AAAGTTCGACAATCTGACCAAGGCCGAGAGAGGCGGCCTGAGCGAACTGGATAAGGCCGGCTTCATCAAG
AGACAGCTGGTGGAAACCCGGCAGATCACAAAGCACGTGGCACAGATCCTGGACTCCCGGATGAACACTA
AGTACGACGAGAATGACAAGCTGATCCGGGAAGTGAAAGTGATCACCCTGAAGTCCAAGCTGGTGTCCGA
TTTCCGGAAGGATTTCCAGTTTTACAAAGTGCGCGAGATCAACAACTACCACCACGCCCACGACGCCTAC
CTGAACGCCGTCGTGGGAACCGCCCTGATCAAAAAGTACCCTAAGCTGGAAAGCGAGTTCGTGTACGGCG
ACTACAAGGTGTACGACGTGCGGAAGATGATCGCCAAGAGCGAGCAGGAAATCGGCAAGGCTACCGCCAA
GTACTTCTTCTACAGCAACATCATGAACTTTTTCAAGACCGAGATTACCCTGGCCAACGGCGAGATCCGG
AAGCGGCCTCTGATCGAGACAAACGGCGAAACCGGGGAGATCGTGTGGGATAAGGGCCGGGATTTTGCCA
CCGTGCGGAAAGTGCTGAGCATGCCCCAAGTGAATATCGTGAAAAAGACCGAGGTGCAGACAGGCGGCTT
CAGCAAAGAGTCTATCCTGCCCAAGAGGAACAGCGATAAGCTGATCGCCAGAAAGAAGGACTGGGACCCT
AAGAAGTACGGCGGCTTCGACAGCCCCACCGTGGCCTATTCTGTGCTGGTGGTGGCCAAAGTGGAAAAGG
GCAAGTCCAAGAAACTGAAGAGTGTGAAAGAGCTGCTGGGGATCACCATCATGGAAAGAAGCAGCTTCGA
GAAGAATCCCATCGACTTTCTGGAAGCCAAGGGCTACAAAGAAGTGAAAAAGGACCTGATCATCAAGCTG
CCTAAGTACTCCCTGTTCGAGCTGGAAAACGGCCGGAAGAGAATGCTGGCCTCTGCCGGCGAACTGCAGA
AGGGAAACGAACTGGCCCTGCCCTCCAAATATGTGAACTTCCTGTACCTGGCCAGCCACTATGAGAAGCT
GAAGGGCTCCCCCGAGGATAATGAGCAGAAACAGCTGTTTGTGGAACAGCACAAGCACTACCTGGACGAG
ATCATCGAGCAGATCAGCGAGTTCTCCAAGAGAGTGATCCTGGCCGACGCTAATCTGGACAAAGTGCTGT
CCGCCTACAACAAGCACCGGGATAAGCCCATCAGAGAGCAGGCCGAGAATATCATCCACCTGTTTACCCT
GACCAATCTGGGAGCCCCTGCCGCCTTCAAGTACTTTGACACCACCATCGACCGGAAGAGGTACACCAGC
ACCAAAGAGGTGCTGGACGCCACCCTGATCCACCAGAGCATCACCGGCCTGTACGAGACACGGATCGACC
TGTCTCAGCTGGGAGGCGACAAAAGGCCGGCGGCCACGAAAAAGGCCGGCCAGGCAAAAAAGAAAAAGTA
AGAATTCCTAGAGCTCGCTGATCAGCCTCGACTGTGCCTTCTAGTTGCCAGCCATCTGTTGTTTGCCCCT
CCCCCGTGCCTTCCTTGACCCTGGAAGGTGCCACTCCCACTGTCCTTTCCTAATAAAATGAGGAAATTGC
ATCGCATTGTCTGAGTAGGTGTCATTCTATTCTGGGGGGTGGGGTGGGGCAGGACAGCAAGGGGGAGGAT
TGGGAAGAGAATAGCAGGCATGCTGGGGAGCGGCCGCAGGAACCCCTAGTGATGGAGTTGGCCACTCCCT
CTCTGCGCGCTCGCTCGCTCACTGAGGCCGGGCGACCAAAGGTCGCCCGACGCCCGGGCTTTGCCCGGGC
GGCCTCAGTGAGCGAGCGAGCGCGCAGCTGCCTGCAGGGGCGCCTGATGCGGTATTTTCTCCTTACGCAT
CTGTGCGGTATTTCACACCGCATA
[142 nt withheld, positions 5695-5836]
C
[141 nt withheld, positions 5838-5978]
CCTTTGACGTTGGAGTCCACGTTCTTT
[37 nt withheld, positions 6006-6042]
ACCCTATCTCGGGCTATTCTTTTGATTTATAAGGGATTTTGCCGATTTCGGCCTATTGGTTAAAAAATGA
GCTGATTTAACAAAAATTTAACGCGAATTTTAACAAAATATTAACGTTTACAATTTTATGGTGCACTCTC
AGTACAATCTGCTCTGATGCCGCATAGTTAAGCCAGCCCCGACACCCGCCAACACCCGCTGACGCGCCCT
GACGGGCTTGTCTGCTCCCGGCATCCGCTTACAGACAAGCTGTGACCGTCTCCGGGAGCTGCATGTGTCA
GAGGTTTTCACCGTCATCACCGAAACGCGCGAGACGAAAGGGCCTCGTGATACGCCTATTTTTATAGGTT
AATGTCATGATAATAATGGTTTCTTAGACGTCAGGTGGCACTTTTCGGGGAAATGTGCGCGGAACCCCTA
TTTGTTTATTTTTCTAAATACATTCAAATATGTATCCGCTCATGAGACAATAACCCTGATAAATGCTTCA
ATAATATTGAAAAAGGAAGAGTATGAGTATTCAACATTTCCGTGTCGCCCTTATTCCCTTTTTTGCGGCA
TTTTGCCTTCCTGTTTTTGCTCACCCAGAAACGCTGGTGAAAGTAAAAGATGCTGAAGATCAGTTGGGTG
CACGAGTGGGTTACATCGAACTGGATCTCAACAGCGGTAAGATCCTTGAGAGTTTTCGCCCCGAAGAACG
TTTTCCAATGATGAGCACTTTTAAAGTTCTGCTATGTGGCGCGGTATTATCCCGTATTGACGCCGGGCAA
GAGCAACTCGGTCGCCGCATACACTATTCTCAGAATGACTTGGTTGAGTACTCACCAGTCACAGAAAAGC
ATCTTACGGATGGCATGACAGTAAGAGAATTATGCAGTGCTGCCATAACCATGAGTGATAACACTGCGGC
CAACTTACTTCTGACAACGATCGGAGGACCGAAGGAGCTAACCGCTTTTTTGCACAACATGGGGGATCAT
GTAACTCGCCTTGATCGTTGGGAACCGGAGCTGAATGAAGCCATACCAAACGACGAGCGTGACACCACGA
TGCCTGTAGCAATGGCAACAACGTTGCGCAAACTATTAACTGGCGAACTACTTACTCTAGCTTCCCGGCA
ACAATTAATAGACTGGATGGAGGCGGATAAAGTTGCAGGACCACTTCTGCGCTCGGCCCTTCCGGCTGGC
TGGTTTATTGCTGATAAATCTGGAGCCGGTGAGCGTGGAAGCCGCGGTATCATTGCAGCACTGGGGCCAG
ATGGTAAGCCCTCCCGTATCGTAGTTATCTACACGACGGGGAGTCAGGCAACTATGGATGAACGAAATAG
ACAGATCGCTGAGATAGGTGCCTCACTGATTAAGCATTGGTAACTGTCAGACCAAGTTTACTCATATATA
CTTTAGATTGATTTAAAACTTCATTTTTAATTTAAAAGGATCTAGGTGAAGATCCTTTTTGATAATCTCA
TGACCAAAATCCCTTAACGTGAGTTTTCGTTCCACTGAGCGTCAGACCCCGTAGAAAAGATCAAAGGATC
TTCTTGAGATCCTTTTTTTCTGCGCGTAATCTGCTGCTTGCAAACAAAAAAACCACCGCTACCAGCGGTG
GTTTGTTTGCCGGATCAAGAGCTACCAACTCTTTTTCCGAAGGTAACTGGCTTCAGCAGAGCGCAGATAC
CAAATACTGTCCTTCTAGTGTAGCCGTAGTTAGGCCACCACTTCAAGAACTCTGTAGCACCGCCTACATA
CCTCGCTCTGCTAATCCTGTTACCAGTGGCTGCTGCCAGTGGCGATAAGTCGTGTCTTACCGGGTTGGAC
TCAAGACGATAGTTACCGGATAAGGCGCAGCGGTCGGGCTGAACGGGGGGTTCGTGCACACAGCCCAGCT
TGGAGCGAACGACCTACACCGAACTGAGATACCTACAGCGTGAGCTATGAGAAAGCGCCACGCTTCCCGA
AGGGAGAAAGGCGGACAGGTATCCGGTAAGCGGCAGGGTCGGAACAGGAGAGCGCACGAGGGAGCTTCCA
GGGGGAAACGCCTGGTATCTTTATAGTCCTGTCGGGTTTCGCCACCTCTGACTTGAGCGTCGATTTTTGT
GATGCTCGTCAGGGGGGCGGAGCCTATGGAAAAACGCCAGCAACGCGGCCTTTTTACGGTTCCTGGCCTT
TTGCTGGCCTTTTGCTCACATGTGAGGGCCTATTTCCCATGATTCCTTCATATTTGCATATACGATACAA
GGCTGTTAGAGAGATAATTGGAATTAATTTGACTGTAAACACAAAGATATTAGTACAAAATACGTGACGT
AGAAAGTAATAATTTCTTGGGTAGTTTGCAGTTTTAAAATTATGTTTTAAAATGGACTATCATATGCTTA
CCGTAACTTGAAAGTATTTCGATTTCTTGGCTTTATATATCTTGTGGAAAGGACGAAACACCATGGAAGA
GGAGTCCTGATCGTTT
Features (pLannotate 1.2.2; 18 found; start..end, strand, type, name):
     79..122     +  misc_RNA       gRNA scaffold (fragment): guide RNA scaffold for the Streptococcus pyogenes CRISPR/Cas9 system
    169..454     +  enhancer       CMV enhancer: human cytomegalovirus immediate early enhancer; contains an 18-bp deletion relative to the standard CMV enhancer
    456..733     +  promoter       chicken β-actin promoter: No description available
    734..962     +  intron         hybrid intron: hybrid between chicken β-actin (CBA) and minute virus of mice (MMV) introns (Gray et al., 2011)
   1100..2701    +  CDS            Cas9(N): N-terminal portion of Streptococcus pyogenes Cas9 (Zetsche et al., 2015)
   2702..5200    +  CDS            Cas9(C): C-terminal portion of Streptococcus pyogenes Cas9 (Zetsche et al., 2015)
   5201..5248    +  CDS            nucleoplasmin NLS: bipartite nuclear localization signal from nucleoplasmin
   5282..5393    +  polyA_signal   bGH poly(A) signal: bovine growth hormone polyadenylation signal
   5498..5638    +  repeat_region  AAV2 ITR: inverted terminal repeat of adeno-associated virus serotype 2 inverted
   5643..5694    -  misc_feature   bom (fragment): basis of mobility region from pBR322
   5713..6093    +  rep_origin     M13 ori (sequence partly withheld): M13 bacteriophage origin of replication; arrow indicates direction of (+) strand synthesis
   6169..6218    -  misc_feature   bom (fragment): basis of mobility region from pBR322
   6320..6355    -  CDS            rop (fragment): Rop protein, which maintains plasmids at low copy number; rop
   6450..6554    +  promoter       AmpR promoter: bla
   6555..7415    +  CDS            AmpR: β-lactamase; bla; confers resistance to ampicillin, carbenicillin, and related antibiotics
   7586..8174    +  rep_origin     ori: high-copy-number ColE1/pMB1/pBR322/pUC origin of replication
   8236..8476    +  promoter       U6 promoter: RNA polymerase III promoter for human U6 snRNA
   8505..72      +  misc_RNA       gRNA scaffold (across the origin): guide RNA scaffold for the Streptococcus pyogenes CRISPR/Cas9 system
