>Addgene plasmid #112473 | pTFE3.1.0-gDNA | addgene full sequence | sequence record 230504 | Addgene NGS Result
TAGAGCTAGAAATAGCAAGTTAAAATAAGGCTAGTCCGTTATCAACTTGAAAAAGTGGCACCGAGTCGGT
GCTTTTTTGTTTTAGAGCTAGAAATAGCAAGTTAAAATAAGGCTAGTCCGTTTTTAGCGCGTGCGCCAAT
TCTGCAGACAAATGGCTCTAGAGGTACCCGTTACATAACTTACGGTAAATGGCCCGCCTGGCTGACCGCC
CAACGACCCCCGCCCATTGACGTCAATAGTAACGCCAATAGGGACTTTCCATTGACGTCAATGGGTGGAG
TATTTACGGTAAACTGCCCACTTGGCAGTACATCAAGTGTATCATATGCCAAGTACGCCCCCTATTGACG
TCAATGACGGTAAATGGCCCGCCTGGCATTGTGCCCAGTACATGACCTTATGGGACTTTCCTACTTGGCA
GTACATCTACGTATTAGTCATCGCTATTACCATGGTCGAGGTGAGCCCCACGTTCTGCTTCACTCTCCCC
ATCTCCCCCCCCTCCCCACCCCCAATTTTGTATTTATTTATTTTTTAATTATTTTGTGCAGCGATGGGGG
CGGGGGGGGGGGGGCGGGGCGAGGCGGAGAGGTGCGGCGGCAGCCAATCAGAGCGGCGCGCTCCGAAAGT
TTCCTTTTATGGCGAGGCGGCGGCGGCGGCGGCCCTATAAAAAGCGAAGCGCGCGGCGGGCGGGAGTCGC
TGCGCGCTGCCTTCGCCCCGTGCCCCGCTCCGCCGCCGCCTCGCGCCGCCCGCCCCGGCTCTGACTGACC
GCGTTACTCCCACAGGTGAGCGGGCGGGACGGCCCTTCTCCTCCGGGCTGTAATTAGCTGAGCAAGAGGT
AAGGGTTTAAGGGATGGTTGGTTGGTGGGGTATTAATGTTTAATTACCTGGAGCACCTGCCTGAAATCAC
TTTTTTTCAGGTTGGACCGGTGCCACCATGGACTATAAGGACCACGACGGAGACTACAAGGATCATGATA
TTGATTACAAAGACGATGACGATAAGATGGCCCCAAAGAAGAAGCGGAAGGTCGGTATCCACGGAGTCCC
AGCAGCCGACAAGAAGTACAGCATCGGCCTGGACATCGGCACCAACTCTGTGGGCTGGGCCGTGATCACC
GACGAGTACAAGGTGCCCAGCAAGAAATTCAAGGTGCTGGGCAACACCGACCGGCACAGCATCAAGAAGA
ACCTGATCGGAGCCCTGCTGTTCGACAGCGGCGAAACAGCCGAGGCCACCCGGCTGAAGAGAACCGCCAG
AAGAAGATACACCAGACGGAAGAACCGGATCTGCTATCTGCAAGAGATCTTCAGCAACGAGATGGCCAAG
GTGGACGACAGCTTCTTCCACAGACTGGAAGAGTCCTTCCTGGTGGAAGAGGATAAGAAGCACGAGCGGC
ACCCCATCTTCGGCAACATCGTGGACGAGGTGGCCTACCACGAGAAGTACCCCACCATCTACCACCTGAG
AAAGAAACTGGTGGACAGCACCGACAAGGCCGACCTGCGGCTGATCTATCTGGCCCTGGCCCACATGATC
AAGTTCCGGGGCCACTTCCTGATCGAGGGCGACCTGAACCCCGACAACAGCGACGTGGACAAGCTGTTCA
TCCAGCTGGTGCAGACCTACAACCAGCTGTTCGAGGAAAACCCCATCAACGCCAGCGGCGTGGACGCCAA
GGCCATCCTGTCTGCCAGACTGAGCAAGAGCAGACGGCTGGAAAATCTGATCGCCCAGCTGCCCGGCGAG
AAGAAGAATGGCCTGTTCGGAAACCTGATTGCCCTGAGCCTGGGCCTGACCCCCAACTTCAAGAGCAACT
TCGACCTGGCCGAGGATGCCAAACTGCAGCTGAGCAAGGACACCTACGACGACGACCTGGACAACCTGCT
GGCCCAGATCGGCGACCAGTACGCCGACCTGTTTCTGGCCGCCAAGAACCTGTCCGACGCCATCCTGCTG
AGCGACATCCTGAGAGTGAACACCGAGATCACCAAGGCCCCCCTGAGCGCCTCTATGATCAAGAGATACG
ACGAGCACCACCAGGACCTGACCCTGCTGAAAGCTCTCGTGCGGCAGCAGCTGCCTGAGAAGTACAAAGA
GATTTTCTTCGACCAGAGCAAGAACGGCTACGCCGGCTACATTGACGGCGGAGCCAGCCAGGAAGAGTTC
TACAAGTTCATCAAGCCCATCCTGGAAAAGATGGACGGCACCGAGGAACTGCTCGTGAAGCTGAACAGAG
AGGACCTGCTGCGGAAGCAGCGGACCTTCGACAACGGCAGCATCCCCCACCAGATCCACCTGGGAGAGCT
GCACGCCATTCTGCGGCGGCAGGAAGATTTTTACCCATTCCTGAAGGACAACCGGGAAAAGATCGAGAAG
ATCCTGACCTTCCGCATCCCCTACTACGTGGGCCCTCTGGCCAGGGGAAACAGCAGATTCGCCTGGATGA
CCAGAAAGAGCGAGGAAACCATCACCCCCTGGAACTTCGAGGAAGTGGTGGACAAGGGCGCTTCCGCCCA
GAGCTTCATCGAGCGGATGACCAACTTCGATAAGAACCTGCCCAACGAGAAGGTGCTGCCCAAGCACAGC
CTGCTGTACGAGTACTTCACCGTGTATAACGAGCTGACCAAAGTGAAATACGTGACCGAGGGAATGAGAA
AGCCCGCCTTCCTGAGCGGCGAGCAGAAAAAGGCCATCGTGGACCTGCTGTTCAAGACCAACCGGAAAGT
GACCGTGAAGCAGCTGAAAGAGGACTACTTCAAGAAAATCGAGTGCTTCGACTCCGTGGAAATCTCCGGC
GTGGAAGATCGGTTCAACGCCTCCCTGGGCACATACCACGATCTGCTGAAAATTATCAAGGACAAGGACT
TCCTGGACAATGAGGAAAACGAGGACATTCTGGAAGATATCGTGCTGACCCTGACACTGTTTGAGGACAG
AGAGATGATCGAGGAACGGCTGAAAACCTATGCCCACCTGTTCGACGACAAAGTGATGAAGCAGCTGAAG
CGGCGGAGATACACCGGCTGGGGCAGGCTGAGCCGGAAGCTGATCAACGGCATCCGGGACAAGCAGTCCG
GCAAGACAATCCTGGATTTCCTGAAGTCCGACGGCTTCGCCAACAGAAACTTCATGCAGCTGATCCACGA
CGACAGCCTGACCTTTAAAGAGGACATCCAGAAAGCCCAGGTGTCCGGCCAGGGCGATAGCCTGCACGAG
CACATTGCCAATCTGGCCGGCAGCCCCGCCATTAAGAAGGGCATCCTGCAGACAGTGAAGGTGGTGGACG
AGCTCGTGAAAGTGATGGGCCGGCACAAGCCCGAGAACATCGTGATCGAAATGGCCAGAGAGAACCAGAC
CACCCAGAAGGGACAGAAGAACAGCCGCGAGAGAATGAAGCGGATCGAAGAGGGCATCAAAGAGCTGGGC
AGCCAGATCCTGAAAGAACACCCCGTGGAAAACACCCAGCTGCAGAACGAGAAGCTGTACCTGTACTACC
TGCAGAATGGGCGGGATATGTACGTGGACCAGGAACTGGACATCAACCGGCTGTCCGACTACGATGTGGA
CCATATCGTGCCTCAGAGCTTTCTGAAGGACGACTCCATCGACAACAAGGTGCTGACCAGAAGCGACAAG
AACCGGGGCAAGAGCGACAACGTGCCCTCCGAAGAGGTCGTGAAGAAGATGAAGAACTACTGGCGGCAGC
TGCTGAACGCCAAGCTGATTACCCAGAGAAAGTTCGACAATCTGACCAAGGCCGAGAGAGGCGGCCTGAG
CGAACTGGATAAGGCCGGCTTCATCAAGAGACAGCTGGTGGAAACCCGGCAGATCACAAAGCACGTGGCA
CAGATCCTGGACTCCCGGATGAACACTAAGTACGACGAGAATGACAAGCTGATCCGGGAAGTGAAAGTGA
TCACCCTGAAGTCCAAGCTGGTGTCCGATTTCCGGAAGGATTTCCAGTTTTACAAAGTGCGCGAGATCAA
CAACTACCACCACGCCCACGACGCCTACCTGAACGCCGTCGTGGGAACCGCCCTGATCAAAAAGTACCCT
AAGCTGGAAAGCGAGTTCGTGTACGGCGACTACAAGGTGTACGACGTGCGGAAGATGATCGCCAAGAGCG
AGCAGGAAATCGGCAAGGCTACCGCCAAGTACTTCTTCTACAGCAACATCATGAACTTTTTCAAGACCGA
GATTACCCTGGCCAACGGCGAGATCCGGAAGCGGCCTCTGATCGAGACAAACGGCGAAACCGGGGAGATC
GTGTGGGATAAGGGCCGGGATTTTGCCACCGTGCGGAAAGTGCTGAGCATGCCCCAAGTGAATATCGTGA
AAAAGACCGAGGTGCAGACAGGCGGCTTCAGCAAAGAGTCTATCCTGCCCAAGAGGAACAGCGATAAGCT
GATCGCCAGAAAGAAGGACTGGGACCCTAAGAAGTACGGCGGCTTCGACAGCCCCACCGTGGCCTATTCT
GTGCTGGTGGTGGCCAAAGTGGAAAAGGGCAAGTCCAAGAAACTGAAGAGTGTGAAAGAGCTGCTGGGGA
TCACCATCATGGAAAGAAGCAGCTTCGAGAAGAATCCCATCGACTTTCTGGAAGCCAAGGGCTACAAAGA
AGTGAAAAAGGACCTGATCATCAAGCTGCCTAAGTACTCCCTGTTCGAGCTGGAAAACGGCCGGAAGAGA
ATGCTGGCCTCTGCCGGCGAACTGCAGAAGGGAAACGAACTGGCCCTGCCCTCCAAATATGTGAACTTCC
TGTACCTGGCCAGCCACTATGAGAAGCTGAAGGGCTCCCCCGAGGATAATGAGCAGAAACAGCTGTTTGT
GGAACAGCACAAGCACTACCTGGACGAGATCATCGAGCAGATCAGCGAGTTCTCCAAGAGAGTGATCCTG
GCCGACGCTAATCTGGACAAAGTGCTGTCCGCCTACAACAAGCACCGGGATAAGCCCATCAGAGAGCAGG
CCGAGAATATCATCCACCTGTTTACCCTGACCAATCTGGGAGCCCCTGCCGCCTTCAAGTACTTTGACAC
CACCATCGACCGGAAGAGGTACACCAGCACCAAAGAGGTGCTGGACGCCACCCTGATCCACCAGAGCATC
ACCGGCCTGTACGAGACACGGATCGACCTGTCTCAGCTGGGAGGCGACAAAAGGCCGGCGGCCACGAAAA
AGGCCGGCCAGGCAAAAAAGAAAAAGTAAGAATTCCTAGAGCTCGCTGATCAGCCTCGACTGTGCCTTCT
AGTTGCCAGCCATCTGTTGTTTGCCCCTCCCCCGTGCCTTCCTTGACCCTGGAAGGTGCCACTCCCACTG
TCCTTTCCTAATAAAATGAGGAAATTGCATCGCATTGTCTGAGTAGGTGTCATTCTATTCTGGGGGGTGG
GGTGGGGCAGGACAGCAAGGGGGAGGATTGGGAAGAGAATAGCAGGCATGCTGGGGAGCGGCCGCAGGAA
CCCCTAGTGATGGAGTTGGCCACTCCCTCTCTGCGCGCTCGCTCGCTCACTGAGGCCGGGCGACCAAAGG
TCGCCCGACGCCCGGGCTTTGCCCGGGCGGCCTCAGTGAGCGAGCGAGCGCGCAGCTGCCTGCAGGGGCG
CCTGATGCGGTATTTTCTCCTTACGCATCTGTGCGGTATTTCACACCGCATA
[95 nt withheld, positions 5653-5747]
T
[46 nt withheld, positions 5749-5794]
C
[141 nt withheld, positions 5796-5936]
CCTTTGACGTTGGAGTCCACGTTCTTT
[37 nt withheld, positions 5964-6000]
ACTCTATCTCGGGCTATTCTTTTGATTTATAAGGGATTTTGCCGATTTCGGTCTATTGGTTAAAAAATGA
GCTGATTTAACAAAAATTTAACGCGAATTTTAACAAAATATTAACGTTTACAATTTTATGGTGCACTCTC
AGTACAATCTGCTCTGATGCCGCATAGTTAAGCCAGCCCCGACACCCGCCAACACCCGCTGACGCGCCCT
GACGGGCTTGTCTGCTCCCGGCATCCGCTTACAGACAAGCTGTGACCGTCTCCGGGAGCTGCATGTGTCA
GAGGTTTTCACCGTCATCACCGAAACGCGCGAGACGAAAGGGCCTCGTGATACGCCTATTTTTATAGGTT
AATGTCATGATAATAATGGTTTCTTAGACGTCAGGTGGCACTTTTCGGGGAAATGTGCGCGGAACCCCTA
TTTGTTTATTTTTCTAAATACATTCAAATATGTATCCGCTCATGAGACAATAACCCTGATAAATGCTTCA
ATAATATTGAAAAAGGAAGAGTATGAGTATTCAACATTTCCGTGTCGCCCTTATTCCCTTTTTTGCGGCA
TTTTGCCTTCCTGTTTTTGCTCACCCAGAAACGCTGGTGAAAGTAAAAGATGCTGAAGATCAGTTGGGTG
CACGAGTGGGTTACATCGAACTGGATCTCAACAGCGGTAAGATCCTTGAGAGTTTTCGCCCCGAAGAACG
TTTTCCAATGATGAGCACTTTTAAAGTTCTGCTATGTGGCGCGGTATTATCCCGTATTGACGCCGGGCAA
GAGCAACTCGGTCGCCGCATACACTATTCTCAGAATGACTTGGTTGAGTACTCACCAGTCACAGAAAAGC
ATCTTACGGATGGCATGACAGTAAGAGAATTATGCAGTGCTGCCATAACCATGAGTGATAACACTGCGGC
CAACTTACTTCTGACAACGATCGGAGGACCGAAGGAGCTAACCGCTTTTTTGCACAACATGGGGGATCAT
GTAACTCGCCTTGATCGTTGGGAACCGGAGCTGAATGAAGCCATACCAAACGACGAGCGTGACACCACGA
TGCCTGTAGCAATGGCAACAACGTTGCGCAAACTATTAACTGGCGAACTACTTACTCTAGCTTCCCGGCA
ACAATTAATAGACTGGATGGAGGCGGATAAAGTTGCAGGACCACTTCTGCGCTCGGCCCTTCCGGCTGGC
TGGTTTATTGCTGATAAATCTGGAGCCGGTGAGCGTGGAAGCCGCGGTATCATTGCAGCACTGGGGCCAG
ATGGTAAGCCCTCCCGTATCGTAGTTATCTACACGACGGGGAGTCAGGCAACTATGGATGAACGAAATAG
ACAGATCGCTGAGATAGGTGCCTCACTGATTAAGCATTGGTAACTGTCAGACCAAGTTTACTCATATATA
CTTTAGATTGATTTAAAACTTCATTTTTAATTTAAAAGGATCTAGGTGAAGATCCTTTTTGATAATCTCA
TGACCAAAATCCCTTAACGTGAGTTTTCGTTCCACTGAGCGTCAGACCCCGTAGAAAAGATCAAAGGATC
TTCTTGAGATCCTTTTTTTCTGCGCGTAATCTGCTGCTTGCAAACAAAAAAACCACCGCTACCAGCGGTG
GTTTGTTTGCCGGATCAAGAGCTACCAACTCTTTTTCCGAAGGTAACTGGCTTCAGCAGAGCGCAGATAC
CAAATACTGTTCTTCTAGTGTAGCCGTAGTTAGGCCACCACTTCAAGAACTCTGTAGCACCGCCTACATA
CCTCGCTCTGCTAATCCTGTTACCAGTGGCTGCTGCCAGTGGCGATAAGTCGTGTCTTACCGGGTTGGAC
TCAAGACGATAGTTACCGGATAAGGCGCAGCGGTCGGGCTGAACGGGGGGTTCGTGCACACAGCCCAGCT
TGGAGCGAACGACCTACACCGAACTGAGATACCTACAGCGTGAGCTATGAGAAAGCGCCACGCTTCCCGA
AGGGAGAAAGGCGGACAGGTATCCGGTAAGCGGCAGGGTCGGAACAGGAGAGCGCACGAGGGAGCTTCCA
GGGGGAAACGCCTGGTATCTTTATAGTCCTGTCGGGTTTCGCCACCTCTGACTTGAGCGTCGATTTTTGT
GATGCTCGTCAGGGGGGCGGAGCCTATGGAAAAACGCCAGCAACGCGGCCTTTTTACGGTTCCTGGCCTT
TTGCTGGCCTTTTGCTCACATGTGAGGGCCTATTTCCCATGATTCCTTCATATTTGCATATACGATACAA
GGCTGTTAGAGAGATAATTGGAATTAATTTGACTGTAAACACAAAGATATTAGTACAAAATACGTGACGT
AGAAAGTAATAATTTCTTGGGTAGTTTGCAGTTTTAAAATTATGTTTTAAAATGGACTATCATATGCTTA
CCGTAACTTGAAAGTATTTCGATTTCTTGGCTTTATATATCTTGTGGAAAGGACGAAACACCGATGGAAG
AGGAGTCCTGATCGTTT
Features (pLannotate 1.2.2; 19 found; start..end, strand, type, name):
     79..122     +  misc_RNA       gRNA scaffold (fragment): guide RNA scaffold for the Streptococcus pyogenes CRISPR/Cas9 system
    169..454     +  enhancer       CMV enhancer: human cytomegalovirus immediate early enhancer; contains an 18-bp deletion relative to the standard CMV enhancer
    456..574     +  promoter       chicken β-actin promoter (fragment): No description available
    566..692     +  promoter       chicken β-actin promoter (fragment): No description available
    693..920     +  intron         hybrid intron: hybrid between chicken β-actin (CBA) and minute virus of mice (MMV) introns (Gray et al., 2011)
   1058..2659    +  CDS            Cas9(N): N-terminal portion of Streptococcus pyogenes Cas9 (Zetsche et al., 2015)
   2660..5158    +  CDS            Cas9(C): C-terminal portion of Streptococcus pyogenes Cas9 (Zetsche et al., 2015)
   5159..5206    +  CDS            nucleoplasmin NLS: bipartite nuclear localization signal from nucleoplasmin
   5240..5351    +  polyA_signal   bGH poly(A) signal: bovine growth hormone polyadenylation signal
   5456..5596    +  repeat_region  AAV2 ITR: inverted terminal repeat of adeno-associated virus serotype 2 inverted
   5601..5652    -  misc_feature   bom (fragment): basis of mobility region from pBR322
   5671..6126    +  rep_origin     f1 ori (sequence partly withheld): f1 bacteriophage origin of replication; arrow indicates direction of (+) strand synthesis
   6127..6176    -  misc_feature   bom (fragment): basis of mobility region from pBR322
   6278..6313    -  CDS            rop (fragment): Rop protein, which maintains plasmids at low copy number; rop
   6408..6512    +  promoter       AmpR promoter: bla
   6513..7373    +  CDS            AmpR: β-lactamase; bla; confers resistance to ampicillin, carbenicillin, and related antibiotics
   7544..8132    +  rep_origin     ori: high-copy-number ColE1/pMB1/pBR322/pUC origin of replication
   8194..8434    +  promoter       U6 promoter: RNA polymerase III promoter for human U6 snRNA
   8464..72      +  misc_RNA       gRNA scaffold (across the origin): guide RNA scaffold for the Streptococcus pyogenes CRISPR/Cas9 system
