[The description below was written by a language model from this plasmid's Addgene catalogue record and pLannotate feature annotations shown in this document.]
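Description:
pTFE3.1.0-gDNA is a mammalian CRISPR expression plasmid built on the pX330 backbone that delivers both Streptococcus pyogenes Cas9 and a single guide RNA directed against the human transcription factor gene TFE3. It is maintained in E. coli as a high-copy plasmid through a ColE1/pUC-type origin and selected with ampicillin via the β-lactamase gene. An f1/M13 phage origin and short remnants of pBR322 bom and rop sequences are also annotated in the backbone. A single AAV2 inverted terminal repeat lies downstream of the Cas9 cassette. With only one ITR annotated, the plasmid is suited to transfection rather than AAV packaging.

Two expression units make up the payload. A human U6 RNA polymerase III promoter drives the guide RNA: the 20-nucleotide TFE3 target sequence was inserted between BbsI sites, which were destroyed in cloning, directly upstream of the SpCas9 gRNA scaffold. The PAM is not part of the plasmid. The second unit uses a hybrid promoter made of the CMV enhancer, the chicken β-actin promoter and a hybrid CBA/MVM intron to express Cas9. The annotation splits Cas9 into contiguous N- and C-terminal portions that together form one full-length coding sequence, followed by a C-terminal nucleoplasmin nuclear localization signal and a bGH polyadenylation signal.

The depositor and sequencing-derived records share the same architecture but differ by about 40 nt. This apparently reflects a short discrepancy within the chicken β-actin promoter, which is annotated as two overlapping fragments in the sequenced version. The depositor notes that the plasmid is meant to be used with a companion construct, pTFE3-donor, implying that Cas9 cleavage at TFE3 is paired with a repair template for targeted modification of the locus. The record does not describe the nature of that modification.
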