Addgene plasmid #112473: pTFE3.1.0-gDNA
Purpose: CRISPR plasmid for expression of Cas9 and gRNA targeting human transcription factor TFE3
Depositing lab: Kevin White. Depositing organization: University of Chicago.
Backbone
  Vector backbone: pX330
  Backbone manufacturer: Zhang lab (Addgene plasmid ID: 42230)
  Vector type: Mammalian Expression, CRISPR
Growth in bacteria
  Bacterial resistance: Ampicillin, 100 μg/mL
  Growth temperature: 37°C
  Growth strain: DH5alpha
  Copy number: High Copy
Gene/Insert
  Gene/Insert name: TFE3
  gRNA/shRNA sequence: ATGGAAGAGGAGTCCTGATC AGG
  Species: H. sapiens (human)
  Entrez Gene: TFE3 (a.k.a. MRXSPF, RCCP2, RCCX1, TFEA, bHLHe33)
  Cloning method: Restriction Enzyme; 5′ cloning site BbsI (destroyed during cloning); 3′ cloning site BbsI (destroyed during cloning)
  Sequencing primers: 5′ hU6-F (5'-GAGGGCCTATTTCCCATGATT-3')
Terms and licenses: Academic/Nonprofit Terms; Industry Terms: Not Available to Industry
Depositor comments: gRNA sequence listed includes 20 nucleotide target sequence, followed by the uncloned PAM sequence. The PAM sequence is not present in the plasmid. Use with plasmid pTFE3-donor.
How to cite: pTFE3.1.0-gDNA was a gift from Kevin White (Addgene plasmid # 112473 ; http://n2t.net/addgene:112473 ; RRID:Addgene_112473)
